>Addgene plasmid #16879 | XE1 Xwnt-3A | addgene partial sequence | sequence record 23443 | 16879 with SP6
CTGCTGTCTTTTGCGAGCTCAGAATAAACGCTCAACTTTGGCAAATTCCGGTGAACTCCCTGAGCTTCTT
TATAAGGAGAGACAAAGTCTACCTGCTGGGGCTCAGCTCCCTCCTCTACTCTCAGCTCATATTTTATTTA
TATATCAATGGTTTTATTTTTTGTGATTTCTTTTTAAATATTATTTTTCACCTCTTTAATGATTTTTTTT
TTACAAACACAAGGGATCGCTGGGAAACTGAATCCGCCGAATATTTAATCGATTATTTTTTGTTCTGTAT
TTTTTATATTATTGTTGTTATTATTATTATTATTATTTTTGATTCATTTTGGAGATGGGCTGCTTTGGAT
ATTTGCTCCTCATCATTGGGCTGCACCAAGTCCTGGCTACTTACCCAATCTGGTGGTCATTAGCAGTCGG
ACAACAATACTCTTCTTTGGGGACCCAACCAATTCCCTGTGGTACAATTCCAGGGCTGGTGGCAAAGCAG
ATGCGCTTCTGCAGGAATTATATGGAGATTATGCCGAGCGTAGCAGAGGGTGTTAAAATCGGGATACAGG
AGTGTCAGCACCAGTTCCGAGGGAGAAGGTGGAACTGCACCACAGTTAATGATAATCTGGCGATTTTTGG
ACCAGTGTTGGATAAAGCCACAAGAGAGTCAGCCTTTGTTCATGCCATAGCCTCGGCTGGAGTTGCATTT
GCCGTAACCAGGNCCTNGCGCTGAGGGATCTGCTACNATCTGCGGCTGNGANACCCATCACAAAGGACCN
CCTGGGGAAGGCTGGAAGTGGGGAAGCCGCAGTGAAAA
