[The description below was written by a language model from this plasmid's Addgene catalogue record.]
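Description:
XE1 Xwnt-3A is a Xenopus expression plasmid built on the pSP64T backbone (about 3.25 kb without insert), a vector designed for in vitro synthesis of mRNA rather than for direct expression in cells. It is maintained in E. coli as a high-copy plasmid under ampicillin selection. No feature table accompanies the record, so the exact positions of the origin, resistance gene and promoter are not documented here.

The insert is a cDNA of roughly 3 kb encoding Xenopus laevis Wnt-3A (wnt3a.L), a secreted Wnt family signalling ligand. It was cloned as a blunted EcoRI fragment into the BglII site of the vector, and both junction sites were destroyed in the process. In pSP64T, the BglII cloning site generally lies downstream of an SP6 promoter and between the 5′ and 3′ untranslated regions of Xenopus β-globin, followed by a poly(A)/poly(C) tract; these flanking sequences improve the stability and translation of synthetic transcripts after injection into oocytes or embryos. Consistent with this design, the depositor notes that the plasmid is linearised with EcoRI and transcribed with SP6 polymerase, and SP6 is also listed as the 5′ sequencing primer.

The construct is typically used to make sense Xwnt-3A mRNA for microinjection into Xenopus embryos or oocytes to study Wnt signalling and its developmental effects. It derives from work characterising the overlapping expression of Xwnt-3A and Xwnt-1 in neural tissue of the Xenopus embryo.
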