Addgene plasmid #16879: XE1 Xwnt-3A
Depositing lab: Randall Moon. Depositing organization: University of Washington. Publication: Overlapping expression of Xwnt-3A and Xwnt-1 in neural tissue of Xenopus laevis embryos. Wolda SL, Moody CJ, Moon RT. Dev Biol. 1993 Jan. 155(1):46-57. 10.1006/dbio.1993.1005 PubMed 8416844.
Backbone
  Vector backbone: pSP64T
  Backbone size w/o insert (bp): 3250
  Vector type: Xenopus Expression
Growth in bacteria
  Bacterial resistance: Ampicillin, 100 μg/mL
  Growth temperature: 37°C
  Growth strain: DH5alpha
  Copy number: High Copy
Gene/Insert
  Gene/Insert name: Xwnt-3A (alt name: wnt-3 A)
  Species: X. laevis (frog)
  Insert size (bp): 3000
  Entrez Gene: wnt3a.L (a.k.a. XELAEV_18032766mg, Xwnt-3a, wnt-3a, wnt3a, wnt3a-A, xwnt3a)
  Cloning method: Restriction Enzyme; 5′ cloning site Blunted EcoR1 into Bgl II (destroyed during cloning); 3′ cloning site Blunted EcoR1 into Bgl II (destroyed during cloning)
  Sequencing primers: 5′ SP6
Terms and licenses: Academic/Nonprofit Terms; Industry Terms: Not Available to Industry
Depositor comments: Insert: cDNA, 3 Kb. Transcription: linearize with EcoR1 and transcribe with SP6. Plasmid History: Constructed by S. Wolda on the date of 5/22/92. Notes for Use: Citation: Wolda et al., Developmental Biology 155 (1993)
How to cite: XE1 Xwnt-3A was a gift from Randall Moon (Addgene plasmid # 16879 ; http://n2t.net/addgene:16879 ; RRID:Addgene_16879)
